>Addgene plasmid #21651 | pIS1 DICER1 long-mut-let-7 | depositor full sequence | sequence record 9944 | Author sequence
AGATCTAAATGAGTCTTCGGACCTCGCGGGGGCCGCTTAAGCGGTGGTTAGGGTTTGTCTGACGCGGGGG
GAGGGGGAAGGAACGAAACACTCTCATTCGGAGGCGGCTCGGGGTTTGGTCTTGGTGGCCACGGGCACGC
AGAAGAGCGCCGCGATCCTCTTAAGCACCCCCCCGCCCTCCGTGGAGGCGGGGGTTTGGTCGGCGGGTGG
TAACTGGCGGGCCGCTGACTCGGGCGGGTCGCGCGCCCCAGAGTGTGACCTTTTCGGTCTGCTCGCAGAC
CCCCGGGCGGCGCCGCCGCGGCGGCGACGGGCTCGCTGGGTCCTAGGCTCCATGGGGACCGTATACGTGG
ACAGGCTCTGGAGCATCCGCACGACTGCGGTGATATTACCGGAGACCTTCTGCGGGACGAGCCGGGTCAC
GCGGCTGACGCGGAGCGTCCGTTGGGCGACAAACACCAGGACGGGGCACAGGTACACTATCTTGTCACCC
GGAGGCGCGAGGGACTGCAGGAGCTTCAGGGAGTGGCGCAGCTGCTTCATCCCCGTGGCCCGTTGCTCGC
GTTTGCTGGCGGTGTCCCCGGAAGAAATATATTTGCATGTCTTTAGTTCTATGATGACACAAACCCCGCC
CAGCGTCTTGTCATTGGCGAATTCGAACACGCAGATGCAGTCGGGGCGGCGCGGTCCCAGGTCCACTTCG
CATATTAAGGTGACGCGTGTGGCCTCGAACACCGAGCGACCCTGCAGCGACCCGCTTAAAAGCTTGATTC
TTCTGACACAACAGTCTCGAACTTAAGCTGCAGAAGTTGGTCGTGAGGCACTGGGCAGGTAAGTATCAAG
GTTACAAGACAGGTTTAAGGAGACCAATAGAAACTGGGCTTGTCGAGACAGAGAAGACTCTTGCGTTTCT
GATAGGCACCTATTGGTCTTACTGACATCCACTTTGCCTTTCTCTCCACAGGTGTCCACTCCCAGTTCAA
TTACAGCTCTTAAGGCTAGAGTACTTAATACGACTCACTATAGGCTAGCCACCATGACTTCGAAAGTTTA
TGATCCAGAACAAAGGAAACGGATGATAACTGGTCCGCAGTGGTGGGCCAGATGTAAACAAATGAATGTT
CTTGATTCATTTATTAATTATTATGATTCAGAAAAACATGCAGAAAATGCTGTTATTTTTTTACATGGTA
ACGCGGCCTCTTCTTATTTATGGCGACATGTTGTGCCACATATTGAGCCAGTAGCGCGGTGTATTATACC
AGACCTTATTGGTATGGGCAAATCAGGCAAATCTGGTAATGGTTCTTATAGGTTACTTGATCATTACAAA
TATCTTACTGCATGGTTTGAACTTCTTAATTTACCAAAGAAGATCATTTTTGTCGGCCATGATTGGGGTG
CTTGTTTGGCATTTCATTATAGCTATGAGCATCAAGATAAGATCAAAGCAATAGTTCACGCTGAAAGTGT
AGTAGATGTGATTGAATCATGGGATGAATGGCCTGATATTGAAGAAGATATTGCGTTGATCAAATCTGAA
GAAGGAGAAAAAATGGTTTTGGAGAATAACTTCTTCGTGGAAACCATGTTGCCATCAAAAATCATGAGAA
AGTTAGAACCAGAAGAATTTGCAGCATATCTTGAACCATTCAAAGAGAAAGGTGAAGTTCGTCGTCCAAC
ATTATCATGGCCTCGTGAAATCCCGTTAGTAAAAGGTGGTAAACCTGACGTTGTACAAATTGTTAGGAAT
TATAATGCTTATCTACGTGCAAGTGATGATTTACCAAAAATGTTTATTGAATCGGACCCAGGATTCTTTT
CCAATGCTATTGTTGAAGGTGCCAAGAAGTTTCCTAATACTGAATTTGTCAAAGTAAAAGGTCTTCATTT
TTCGCAAGAAGATGCACCTGATGAAATGGGAAAATATATCAAATCGTTCGTTGAGCGAGTTCTCAAAAAT
GAACAATAATTCTAGGAGCTCTATACCGGTCTCGATATCACTACTAGTGTTCTAGAAACCGCTTTTTAAA
ATTCAAAACACGCAACAAAACAAAAAAAATTAAGGGGAAAATTATTTAAATCGGAAAGGAAGACTTAAAG
TTGTTAGTGAGTGGAATGAATTGAAGGCAGAATTTAAAGTTTGGTTGATAACAGGATAGATAACAGACTC
AAACATTTAACATATGTCTCAAATTTTGGAACTAATTGTAGTTTTAGTTTTTTGCGCAAACACAATCTTA
TCTTCTTTCCTCACTTCTGCTTTGTTTAAATCACAAGAGTGCTTTAATGATGACATTTAGCAAGTGCTCA
AAATAATTGACAGGTTTTGTTTTTTTTTTTTTGAGTTTATGTCAGCTTTGCTTAGTGTTAGAAGGCCATG
GAGCTTAAACCTCCAGCAGTCCCTAGGATGATGTAGATTCTTCTCCATCTCTCCGTGTGTGCAGTAGTGC
CAGTCCTGCAGTAGTTGATAAGCTGAATAGAAAGATAAGGTTTTCGAGAGGAGAAGTGCGCCAATGTTGT
CTTTTCTTTCCACGTTATACTGTGTAAGGTGATGTTCCCGGTCGCTGTTGCACCTGATAGTAAGGGACAG
ATTTTTAATGAACATTGGCTGGCATGTTGGTGAATCACATTTTAGTTTTCTGATGCCACATAGTCTTGCA
TAAAAAAGGGTTCTTGCCTTAAAAGTGAAACCTTCATGGATAGTCTTTAATCTCTGATCTTTTTGGAACA
AACTGTTTTACATTCCTTTCATTTTATTATGCATTAGACGTTGAGACAGCGTGATACTTACAACTCACTA
GTATAGTTGTAACTTATTACAGGATCATACTAAAATTTCTGTCATATGTATACTGAAGACATTTTAAAAA
CCAGAATATGTAGTCTACGGATATTTTTTATCATAAAAATGATCTTTGGCTAAACACCCCATTTTACTAA
AGTCCTCCTGCCAGGTAGTTCCCACTGATGGAAATGTTTATGGCAAATAATTTTGCCTTCTAGGCTGTTG
CTCTAACAAAATAAACCTTAGACATATCACACCTAAAATATGCTGCAGATTTTATAATTGATTGGTTACT
TATTTAAGAAGCAAAACACAGCACCTTTACCCTTAGTCTCCTCACATAAATTTCTTACTATACTTTTCAT
AATGTTGCATGCATATTTCACCTACCAAAGCTGTGCTGTTAATGCCGTGAAAGTTTAACGTTTGCGATAA
ACTGCCGTAATTTTGATACATCTGTGATTTAGGTCATTAATTTAGATAAACTAGCTCATTATTTCCATCT
TTGGAAAAGGAAAAAAAAAAAAACTTCTTTAGGCATTTGCCTAAGTTTCTTTAATTAGACTTGTAGGCAC
TCTTCACTTAAATAACGCAGTTCTTCTTTTCTTTTGCATGCATTTTTCCCCTGTTTGGTGCTATGTTTAT
GTATTATGCTTGAAATTTTAATTTTTTTTTTTTTGCACTGTAACTATAATACCTCTTAATTTACCTTTTT
AAAAGCTGTGGGTCAGTCTTGCACTCCCATCAACATACCAGTAGAGGTTTGCTGCAATTTGCCCCGTTAA
TTATGCTTGAAGTTTAAGAAAGCTGAGCAGAGGTGTCTCATATTTCCCAGCACATGATTCTGAACTTGAT
GCTTCGTGGAATGCTGCATTTATATGTAAGTGACATTTGAATACTGTCCTTCCTGCTTTATCTGCATCAT
CCACCCACAGAGAAATGCCTCTGTGCGAGTGCACCGACAGAAAACTGTCAGCTCTGCTTTCTAAGGAACC
CTGAGTGAGGGGGGTATTAAGCTTCTCCAGTGTTTTTTGTTGTCTCCAATCTTAAACTTAAATTGAGATC
TAAATTATTAAACGAGTTTTTGAGCAAATTAGGTGACTTGTTTTAAAAATATTTAATTCCGATTTGGAAC
CTTAGATGTCTATTTGATTTTTTAAAAAACCTTAATGTAAGATATGACCAGTTAAAACAAAGCAATTCTT
GAATTATATAACTGTAAAAGTGTGCAGTTAACAAGGCTGGATGTGAATTTTATTCTGAGGGTGATTTGTG
ATCAAGTTTAATCACAAATCTCTTAATATTTATAAACTACCTGATGCCAGGAGCTTAGGGCTTTGCATTG
TGTCTAATACATTGATCCCAGTGTTACGGGATTCTCTTGATTCCTGGCACCAAAATCAGATTGTTTTCAC
AGTTATGATTCCCAGTGGGAGAAAAATGCCTCAATATATTTGTAACCTTAAGAAGAGTATTTTTTTGTTA
ATACTAAGATGTTCAAACTTAGACATGATTAGGTCATACATTCTCAGGGGTTCAAATTTCCTTCTACCAT
TCAAATGTTTTATCAACAGCAAACTTCAGCCGTTTCACTTTTTGTTGGAGAAAAATAGTAGATTTTAATT
TGACTCACAGTTTGAAGCATTCTGTGATCCCCTGGTTACTGAGTTAAAAAATAAAAAAGTACGAGTTAGA
CATATGAAATGGTTATGAACGCTTTTGTGCTGCTGATTTTTAATGCTGTAAAGTTTTCCTGTGTTTAGCT
TGTTGAAATGTTTTGCATCTGTCAATTAAGGAAAAAAAAAATCACTCTATGTTGCCCCACTTTAGAGCCC
TGTGTGCCACCCTGTGTTCCTGTGATTGCAATGTGAGACCGAATGTAATATGGAAAACCTACCAGTGGGG
TGTGGTTGTGCCCTGAGCACGTGTGTAAAGGACTGGGGAGGCGTGTCTTGAAAAAGCAACTGCAGAAATT
CCTTATGATGATTGTGTGCAAGTTAGTTAACATGAACCTTCATTTGTAAATTTTTTAAAATTTCTTTTAT
AATATGCTTTCCGCAGTCCTAACTATGCTGCGTTTTATAATAGCTTTTTCCCTTCTGTTCTGTTCATGTA
GCACAGATAAGCATTGCACTTGGTACCATGCTTTAACGCATTTCAAGAAAATATGCTTAACAGAGAGGAA
AAAAATGTGGTTTGGCCTTGCTGCTGTTTTGATTTATGGAATTTGAAAAAGATAATTATAATGCCTGCAA
TGTGTCATATACTCGCACAACTTAAATAGGTCATTTTTGTCTGTGGCATTTTTACTGTTTGTGAAAGTAT
GAAACAGATTTGTTAACTGAACTCTTAATTATGTTTTTAAAATGTTTGTTATATTTCTTTTCTTTTTTCT
TTTATATTACGTGAAGTGATGAAATTTAGAATGACCTCTAACACTCCTGTAATTGTCTTTTAAAATACTG
ATATTTTTATTTGTTAATAATACTTTGCCCTCAGAAAGATTCTGATACCCTGCCTTGACAACATGAAACT
TGAGGCTGCTTTGGTTCATGAATCCAGGTGTTCCCCCGGCAGTCGGCTTCTTCAGTCGCTCCCTGGAGGC
AGGTGGGCACTGCAGAGGATCACTGGAATCCAGATCGAGCGCAGTTCATGCACAAGGCCCCGTTGATTTA
AAATATTGGATCTTGCTCCGTTAGGGTGCCTAATCCCTTTACACAAGATTGAAGCCACCAAACTGAGACC
TTGATACCTTTTTTTAACTGCATCTGAAATTATGTTAAGAGTCTTTAACCCATTTGCATTATCTGCAGAA
GAGAAACTCATGTCATGTTTATTACCTATATGGTTGTTTTAATTACATTTGAATAATTATATTTTTCCAA
CCACTGATTACTTTTCAGGAATTTAATTATTTCCAGATAAATTTCTTTATTTTATATTGTACATGAAAAG
TTTTAAAGATATGTTTAAGACCAAGACTATTAAAATGATTTTTAAAGTTGTTGGAGACGCCAATAGCAAT
ATCTAGGAAATTTGCATTGAGACCATTGTATTTTCCACTAGCAGTGAAAATGATTTTTCACAACTAACTT
GTAAATATATTTTAATCATTACTTCTTTTTTTCTAGTCCATTTTTATTTGGACATCAACCACAGACAATT
TAAATTTTATAGATGCACTAAGAATTCACTGCAGCAGCAGGTTACATAGCAAAAATGCAAAGGTGAACAG
GAAGTAAATTTCTGGCTTTTCTGCTGTAAATAGTGAAGGAAAATTACTAAAATCAAGTAAAACTAATGCA
TATTATTTGATTGACAATAAAATATTTACCATCACATGCTGCAGCTGTTTTTTAAGGAACATGATGTCAT
TCATTCATACAGTAATCATGCTGCAGAAATTTGCAGTCTGCACCTTATGGATCACAATTACCTTTAGTTG
TTTTTTTTGTAATAATTGTAGCCAAGTAAATCTCCAATAAAGTTATCGTCTGTTCGCGGCCGCTTCGAGC
AGACATGATAAGATACATTGATGAGTTTGGACAAACCACAACTAGAATGCAGTGAAAAAAATGCTTTATT
TGTGAAATTTGTGATGCTATTGCTTTATTTGTAACCATTATAAGCTGCAATAAACAAGTTAACAACAACA
ATTGCATTCATTTTATGTTTCAGGTTCAGGGGGAGGTGTGGGAGGTTTTTTAAAGCAAGTAAAACCTCTA
CAAATGTGGTAAAATCGATAAGGATCCAGGTGGCACTTTTCGGGGAAATGTGCGCGGAACCCCTATTTGT
TTATTTTTCTAAATACATTCAAATATGTATCCGCTCATGAGACAATAACCCTGATAAATGCTTCAATAAT
ATTGAAAAAGGAAGAGTATGAGTATTCAACATTTCCGTGTCGCCCTTATTCCCTTTTTTGCGGCATTTTG
CCTTCCTGTTTTTGCTCACCCAGAAACGCTGGTGAAAGTAAAAGATGCTGAAGATCAGTTGGGTGCACGA
GTGGGTTACATCGAACTGGATCTCAACAGCGGTAAGATCCTTGAGAGTTTTCGCCCCGAAGAACGTTTTC
CAATGATGAGCACTTTTAAAGTTCTGCTATGTGGCGCGGTATTATCCCGTATTGACGCCGGGCAAGAGCA
ACTCGGTCGCCGCATACACTATTCTCAGAATGACTTGGTTGAGTACTCACCAGTCACAGAAAAGCATCTT
ACGGATGGCATGACAGTAAGAGAATTATGCAGTGCTGCCATAACCATGAGTGATAACACTGCGGCCAACT
TACTTCTGACAACGATCGGAGGACCGAAGGAGCTAACCGCTTTTTTGCACAACATGGGGGATCATGTAAC
TCGCCTTGATCGTTGGGAACCGGAGCTGAATGAAGCCATACCAAACGACGAGCGTGACACCACGATGCCT
GTAGCAATGGCAACAACGTTGCGCAAACTATTAACTGGCGAACTACTTACTCTAGCTTCCCGGCAACAAT
TAATAGACTGGATGGAGGCGGATAAAGTTGCAGGACCACTTCTGCGCTCGGCCCTTCCGGCTGGCTGGTT
TATTGCTGATAAATCTGGAGCCGGTGAGCGTGGGTCTCGCGGTATCATTGCAGCACTGGGGCCAGATGGT
AAGCCCTCCCGTATCGTAGTTATCTACACGACGGGGAGTCAGGCAACTATGGATGAACGAAATAGACAGA
TCGCTGAGATAGGTGCCTCACTGATTAAGCATTGGTAACTGTCAGACCAAGTTTACTCATATATACTTTA
GATTGATTTAAAACTTCATTTTTAATTTAAAAGGATCTAGGTGAAGATCCTTTTTGATAATCTCATGACC
AAAATCCCTTAACGTGAGTTTTCGTTCCACTGAGCGTCAGACCCCGTAGAAAAGATCAAAGGATCTTCTT
GAGATCCTTTTTTTCTGCGCGTAATCTGCTGCTTGCAAACAAAAAAACCACCGCTACCAGCGGTGGTTTG
TTTGCCGGATCAAGAGCTACCAACTCTTTTTCCGAAGGTAACTGGCTTCAGCAGAGCGCAGATACCAAAT
ACTGTTCTTCTAGTGTAGCCGTAGTTAGGCCACCACTTCAAGAACTCTGTAGCACCGCCTACATACCTCG
CTCTGCTAATCCTGTTACCAGTGGCTGCTGCCAGTGGCGATAAGTCGTGTCTTACCGGGTTGGACTCAAG
ACGATAGTTACCGGATAAGGCGCAGCGGTCGGGCTGAACGGGGGGTTCGTGCACACAGCCCAGCTTGGAG
CGAACGACCTACACCGAACTGAGATACCTACAGCGTGAGCTATGAGAAAGCGCCACGCTTCCCGAAGGGA
GAAAGGCGGACAGGTATCCGGTAAGCGGCAGGGTCGGAACAGGAGAGCGCACGAGGGAGCTTCCAGGGGG
AAACGCCTGGTATCTTTATAGTCCTGTCGGGTTTCGCCACCTCTGACTTGAGCGTCGATTTTTGTGATGC
TCGTCAGGGGGGCGGAGCCTATGGAAAAACGCCAGCAACGCGGCCTTTTTACGGTTCCTGGCCTTTTGCT
GGCCTTTTGCTCACATGGCTCGAC
Features (pLannotate 1.2.2; 10 found; start..end, strand, type, name):
      8..759     +  promoter       HSV TK promoter: herpes simplex virus thymidine kinase promoter
    829..961     +  intron         chimeric intron: chimera between introns from human β-globin and immunoglobulin heavy chain genes
   1006..1024    +  promoter       T7 promoter: promoter for bacteriophage T7 RNA polymerase
   1034..1969    +  CDS            Rluc: luciferase from the anthozoan coelenterate Renilla reniformis (sea pansy)
   4455..4471    +  misc_feature   CEN4 (fragment): S. cerevisiae CEN4 centromere
   6309..6430    -  polyA_signal   SV40 poly(A) signal: SV40 polyadenylation signal
   6453..6521    -  CDS            large T antigen (fragment): large T antigen from SV40 (simian virus 40)
   6563..6667    +  promoter       AmpR promoter: bla
   6668..7528    +  CDS            AmpR: β-lactamase; bla; confers resistance to ampicillin, carbenicillin, and related antibiotics
   7699..8287    +  rep_origin     ori: high-copy-number ColE1/pMB1/pBR322/pUC origin of replication
