[The description below was written by a language model from this plasmid's Addgene catalogue record and pLannotate feature annotations shown in this document.]
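Description:
pIS1 DICER1 long-mut-let-7 is a mammalian Renilla luciferase reporter plasmid used to measure the regulatory activity of the human DICER1 3′UTR. It is built on the pIS1 backbone, which is propagated in E. coli from a high-copy ColE1/pUC-type origin and selected with ampicillin through the β-lactamase gene. The reporter unit is driven by the herpes simplex virus thymidine kinase promoter, followed by a chimeric β-globin/immunoglobulin intron that supports efficient expression. A T7 promoter lies just upstream of the Renilla luciferase coding sequence. The roughly 4.2 kb DICER1 fragment was inserted between XbaI and NotI sites downstream of luciferase, so it acts as the 3′UTR of the reporter transcript rather than as a translated fusion partner, even though the catalogue lists luciferase as an N-terminal tag. An SV40 polyadenylation signal lies beyond the insert; the table annotates it on the reverse strand, along with a short adjoining large T antigen fragment. The very short CEN4 hit falls within the insert region and is most likely a chance annotation match rather than a functional yeast element.

According to the depositor's naming convention, "long" means that all functional alternative polyadenylation signals in the UTR have been deleted, which forces production of the full-length 3′UTR isoform. "Mut-let-7" means that all binding sites for the let-7 microRNA have been mutated. The construct therefore serves as the let-7-insensitive comparator to a long UTR reporter with intact sites, so that differences in Renilla activity can be attributed to let-7-mediated repression. It comes from work on how 3′UTR shortening by alternative cleavage and polyadenylation relieves repression of oncogenes in cancer cells.
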