Addgene plasmid #21651: pIS1 DICER1 long-mut-let-7
Depositing lab: David Bartel. Depositing organization: Whitehead Institute for Biomedical Research. Publication: Widespread shortening of 3'UTRs by alternative cleavage and polyadenylation activates oncogenes in cancer cells. Mayr C, Bartel DP. Cell. 2009 Aug 21. 138(4):673-84. 10.1016/j.cell.2009.06.016 PubMed 19703394.
Backbone
  Vector backbone: pIS1
  Backbone manufacturer: Available from Addgene (#12179)
  Backbone size w/o insert (bp): 4085
  Vector type: Mammalian Expression, Luciferase
Growth in bacteria
  Bacterial resistance: Ampicillin, 100 μg/mL
  Growth temperature: 37°C
  Growth strain: DH5alpha
  Copy number: High Copy
Gene/Insert
  Gene/Insert name: Dicer 1 (alt name: CM10)
  Species: H. sapiens (human)
  Insert size (bp): 4200
  Mutation: Mutant let-7 microRNA binding sites
  Entrez Gene: DICER1 (a.k.a. DCR1, Dicer, Dicer1e, GLOW, HERNA, K12H4.8-LIKE, MNG1, RMSE2, aviD)
  Tag / fusion protein: Luciferase (N terminal on backbone)
  Cloning method: Restriction Enzyme; 5′ cloning site Xba I (not destroyed); 3′ cloning site Not I (not destroyed)
  Sequencing primers: 5′ n/a; 3′ EBV Reverse
Terms and licenses: Academic/Nonprofit Terms; Industry Terms: Not Available to Industry
Depositor comments: Long means that all functional alternative polyadenylation signals have been deleted. Mut means that all microRNA binding sites for an indicated microRNA have been mutated.
How to cite: pIS1 DICER1 long-mut-let-7 was a gift from David Bartel (Addgene plasmid # 21651 ; http://n2t.net/addgene:21651 ; RRID:Addgene_21651)
