>Addgene plasmid #21651 | pIS1 DICER1 long-mut-let-7 | addgene partial sequence | sequence record 27414 | 21651 with Rluc-F
GGAGGTGCAAGAGTTTCCTAATACTGAATTTGTCAAAGTAAAAGGTCTTCATTTTTCGCAAGAAGATGCA
CCTGATGAAATGGGAAAATATATCAAATCGTTCGTTGAGCGAGTTCTCAAAAATGAACAATAATTCTAGG
AGCTCTATACCGGTCTCGATATCACTACTAGTGTTCTAGAAACCGCTTTTTAAAATTCAAAACACGCAAC
AAAACAAAAAAAATTAAGGGGAAAATTATTTAAATCGGAAAGGAAGACTTAAAGTTGTTAGTGAGTGGAA
TGAATTGAAGGCAGAATTTAAAGTTTGGTTGATAACAGGATAGATAACAGACTCAAACATTTAACATATG
TCTCAAATTTTGGAACTAATTGTAGTTTTAGTTTTTTGCGCAAACACAATCTTATCTTCTTTCCTCACTT
CTGCTTTGTTTAAATCACAAGAGTGCTTTAATGATGACATTTAGCAAGTGCTCAAAATAATTGACAGGTT
TTGTTTTTTTTTTTTTGAGTTTATGTCAGCTTTGCTTAGTGTTAGAAGGCCATGGAGCTTAAACCTCCAG
CAGTCCCTAGGATGATGTAGATTCTTCTCCATCTCTCCGTGTGTGCAGTAGTGCCAGTCCTGCAGTAGTT
GATAAGCTGAATAGAAAGATAAGGTTTTCGAGAGGAGAAGTGCGCCAATGTTGTC
